Addgene plasmid #219275: SFFV-ZNF23-Brd 349
Purpose: Transcription factor ZNF23 with a specific barcode assigned.
Depositing lab: Filipe Pereira. Depositing organization: Center for Neuroscience and Cell Biology, University of Coimbra. Publication: A combinatorial transcription factor screening platform for immune cell reprogramming. Kurochkin I, Altman AR, Caiado I, Pertiga-Cabral D, Halitzki E, Minaeva M, Zimmermannova O, Henriques-Oliveira L, Klein D, Nair M, Oliveira D, Cajal LR, Knittel R, Feick C, Ringner M, Martin M, Cirovic B, Pires CF, Rosa FF, Sitnicka E, Theis FJ, Pereira CF. Cell Syst. 2026 Jan 21;17(1):101457. doi: 10.1016/j.cels.2025.101457. Epub 2026 Jan 14. PubMed 41539305.
Backbone
  Vector backbone: SFFV-MCS
  Backbone size w/o insert (bp): 6638
  Vector type: Lentiviral
Growth in bacteria
  Bacterial resistance: Ampicillin, 100 μg/mL
  Growth temperature: 37°C
  Growth strain: NEB Stable
  Copy number: High Copy
Gene/Insert
  Gene/Insert name: ZNF23
  Species: H. sapiens (human)
  Insert size (bp): 1932
  Entrez Gene: ZNF23 (a.k.a. KOX16, ZNF359, ZNF612, Zfp612, MGC57283)
  Promoter: The spleen focus-forming virus (SFFV) promoter
  Cloning method: Restriction Enzyme; 5′ cloning site Bsp119I (not destroyed); 3′ cloning site BstHI (not destroyed)
Terms and licenses: Academic/Nonprofit Terms; Industry Terms: Not Available to Industry
Depositor comments: Barcode sequence cloned into XbaI restriction site. Design of plasmid is as follows: SFFV-[TF sequence]-WPRE-[Barcode sequence].
How to cite: SFFV-ZNF23-Brd 349 was a gift from Filipe Pereira (Addgene plasmid # 219275 ; http://n2t.net/addgene:219275 ; RRID:Addgene_219275)
