[The description below was written by a language model from this plasmid's Addgene catalogue record and pLannotate feature annotations shown in this document.]
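Description:
SFFV-ZNF23-Brd 349 is a lentiviral transfer plasmid built on the SFFV-MCS backbone that expresses the human zinc-finger transcription factor ZNF23 together with an identifying DNA barcode. It is maintained in E. coli through a high-copy ColE1/pUC-type origin and selected with ampicillin via the β-lactamase gene. An f1 origin, lac promoter/operator and lacZα remnants, and T7 and T3 promoters are carried over from the cloning-vector scaffold.

The viral portion has the layout of a third-generation, self-inactivating HIV-1 vector. An RSV promoter drives a truncated 5' LTR, followed by the Ψ packaging signal with a partial gag sequence, the Rev response element for Rev-dependent nuclear export of the genomic RNA, and the cPPT/CTS. A ΔU3 3' LTR disables LTR-driven transcription after integration, and an SV40 polyadenylation signal and SV40 origin sequence lie downstream of it. Inside this frame, the spleen focus-forming virus promoter drives the ZNF23 open reading frame, cloned by restriction enzymes between multiple-cloning-site remnants. The automated annotation labels only the first part of this region as ZNF23, but the gap between the flanking site fragments is consistent with the roughly 1.9 kb insert in the catalogue entry. A WPRE follows to enhance transcript expression. According to the depositor, the barcode was inserted at an XbaI site after the WPRE, giving the order SFFV, transcription factor, WPRE, barcode; the feature table does not annotate the barcode itself. No mammalian selection marker or fluorescent reporter is annotated.

The plasmid belongs to a barcoded transcription factor collection made for combinatorial screening in immune cell reprogramming, where the barcode presumably serves to identify which factors a transduced cell received.
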