Features (pLannotate 1.2.2; 29 found; start..end, strand, type, name):
     94..112     -  promoter       T7 promoter: promoter for bacteriophage T7 RNA polymerase
    120..275     +  CDS            lacZα (fragment): LacZα fragment of β-galactosidase; lacZ fragment
    280..708     +  rep_origin     f1 ori (sequence partly withheld): f1 bacteriophage origin of replication; arrow indicates direction of (+) strand synthesis
    761..865     +  promoter       AmpR promoter: bla
    866..1726    +  CDS            AmpR: β-lactamase; bla; confers resistance to ampicillin, carbenicillin, and related antibiotics
   1897..2485    +  rep_origin     ori: high-copy-number ColE1/pMB1/pBR322/pUC origin of replication
   2668..2760    +  CDS            lacI (fragment): lac repressor; lacI; The lac repressor binds to the lac operator to inhibit transcription in E. coli. This inhibition can be relieved by adding lactose or isopropyl-β-D-thiogalactopyranoside (IPTG).
   2773..2794    +  protein_bind   CAP binding site: CAP binding activates transcription in the presence of cAMP. E. coli catabolite activator protein
   2809..2839    +  promoter       lac promoter: promoter for the E. coli lac operon
   2847..2863    +  protein_bind   lac operator: The lac repressor binds to the lac operator to inhibit transcription in E. coli. This inhibition can be relieved by adding lactose or isopropyl-β-D-thiogalactopyranoside (IPTG). lac repressor encoded by lacI
   2908..2926    +  promoter       T3 promoter: promoter for bacteriophage T3 RNA polymerase
   2954..3180    +  promoter       RSV promoter: Rous sarcoma virus enhancer/promoter
   3181..3361    +  LTR            5' LTR (truncated): truncated 5' long terminal repeat (LTR) from HIV-1
   3408..3533    +  misc_feature   HIV-1 Ψ: packaging signal of human immunodeficiency virus type 1
   3517..3880    +  CDS            HIV-1 gag (fragment): gag protein from human immunodeficiency virus 1; gag
   4026..4259    +  misc_feature   RRE: The Rev response element (RRE) of HIV-1 allows for Rev-dependent mRNA export from the nucleus to the cytoplasm.
   4636..4736    +  CDS            Rev (fragment): human immunodeficiency virus 1 (HIV-1) Rev protein; rev; enhances nuclear export of unspliced and incompletely spliced viral mRNAs
   4755..4872    +  misc_feature   cPPT/CTS: central polypurine tract and central termination sequence of HIV-1
   4906..5307    +  promoter       SFFV promoter: spleen focus-forming virus long terminal repeat (LTR) promoter
   5317..5340    +  misc_feature   MCS (fragment): pBluescript multiple cloning site
   5365..5889    +  CDS            ZNF23 (fragment): ZNF23_HUMAN - Also known as KOX16, ZNF359, ZNF612. Experimental evidence at protein level: Swiss-Prot protein existence level 1. May be involved in transcriptional regulation. May have a role in embryonic development. From Homo sapiens (Human).
   7304..7329    +  misc_feature   MCS (fragment): pBluescript multiple cloning site
   7329..7388    +  CDS            S (fragment): HBSAG_WHV6 - Experimental evidence at transcript level: Swiss-Prot protein existence level 2. The middle envelope protein plays an important role in the budding of the virion. It is involved in the induction of budding in a nucleocapsid independent way. In this process the majority of envelope proteins bud to form subviral lipoprotein particles of 22 nm of diameter that do not contain a nucleocapsid (By similarity). From Woodchuck hepatitis B virus (isolate w64/pWS23) (WHV).
   7520..7923    +  misc_feature   WPRE: woodchuck hepatitis virus posttranscriptional regulatory element
   7981..8040    +  CDS            nef (fragment): NEF_HV1Z2 - Experimental evidence at protein level: Swiss-Prot protein existence level 1. Extracellular Nef protein targets CD4(+) T-lymphocytes for apoptosis by interacting with CXCR4 surface receptors. From Human immunodeficiency virus type 1 group M subtype D (isolate Z2/CDC-Z34) (HIV-1).
   8042..8275    +  LTR            3' LTR (ΔU3): self-inactivating 3' long terminal repeat (LTR) from HIV-1
   8347..8468    +  polyA_signal   SV40 poly(A) signal: SV40 polyadenylation signal
   8487..8508    +  rep_origin     SV40 ori (fragment): SV40 origin of replication
   8508..73      +  rep_origin     SV40 ori (across the origin): SV40 origin of replication
>Addgene plasmid #219275 | SFFV-ZNF23-Brd 349 | addgene full sequence | sequence record 449679 | Addgene NGS Result
ATTTATGCAGAGGCCGAGGCCGCCTCGGCCTCTGAGCTATTCCAGAAGTAGTGAGGAGGCTTTTTTGGAG
GCCTAGGGACGTACCCAATTCGCCCTATAGTGAGTCGTATTACGCGCGCTCACTGGCCGTCGTTTTACAA
CGTCGTGACTGGGAAAACCCTGGCGTTACCCAACTTAATCGCCTTGCAGCACATCCCCCTTTCGCCAGCT
GGCGTAATAGCGAAGAGGCCCGCACCGATCGCCCTTCCCAACAGTTGCGCAGCCTGAATGGCGAATGGG
[124 nt withheld, positions 280-403]
C
[91 nt withheld, positions 405-495]
A
[49 nt withheld, positions 497-545]
CCTTTGACGTTGGAGTCCACGTTCTTT
[37 nt withheld, positions 573-609]
ACCCTATCTCGGTCTATTCTTTTGATTTATAAGGGATTTTGCCGATTTCGGCCTATTGGTTAAAAAATGA
GCTGATTTAACAAAAATTTAACGCGAATTTTAACAAAATATTAACGCTTACAATTTAGGTGGCACTTTTC
GGGGAAATGTGCGCGGAACCCCTATTTGTTTATTTTTCTAAATACATTCAAATATGTATCCGCTCATGAG
ACAATAACCCTGATAAATGCTTCAATAATATTGAAAAAGGAAGAGTATGAGTATTCAACATTTCCGTGTC
GCCCTTATTCCCTTTTTTGCGGCATTTTGCCTTCCTGTTTTTGCTCACCCAGAAACGCTGGTGAAAGTAA
AAGATGCTGAAGATCAGTTGGGTGCACGAGTGGGTTACATCGAACTGGATCTCAACAGCGGTAAGATCCT
TGAGAGTTTTCGCCCCGAAGAACGTTTTCCAATGATGAGCACTTTTAAAGTTCTGCTATGTGGCGCGGTA
TTATCCCGTATTGACGCCGGGCAAGAGCAACTCGGTCGCCGCATACACTATTCTCAGAATGACTTGGTTG
AGTACTCACCAGTCACAGAAAAGCATCTTACGGATGGCATGACAGTAAGAGAATTATGCAGTGCTGCCAT
AACCATGAGTGATAACACTGCGGCCAACTTACTTCTGACAACGATCGGAGGACCGAAGGAGCTAACCGCT
TTTTTGCACAACATGGGGGATCATGTAACTCGCCTTGATCGTTGGGAACCGGAGCTGAATGAAGCCATAC
CAAACGACGAGCGTGACACCACGATGCCTGTAGCAATGGCAACAACGTTGCGCAAACTATTAACTGGCGA
ACTACTTACTCTAGCTTCCCGGCAACAATTAATAGACTGGATGGAGGCGGATAAAGTTGCAGGACCACTT
CTGCGCTCGGCCCTTCCGGCTGGCTGGTTTATTGCTGATAAATCTGGAGCCGGTGAGCGTGGGTCTCGCG
GTATCATTGCAGCACTGGGGCCAGATGGTAAGCCCTCCCGTATCGTAGTTATCTACACGACGGGGAGTCA
GGCAACTATGGATGAACGAAATAGACAGATCGCTGAGATAGGTGCCTCACTGATTAAGCATTGGTAACTG
TCAGACCAAGTTTACTCATATATACTTTAGATTGATTTAAAACTTCATTTTTAATTTAAAAGGATCTAGG
TGAAGATCCTTTTTGATAATCTCATGACCAAAATCCCTTAACGTGAGTTTTCGTTCCACTGAGCGTCAGA
CCCCGTAGAAAAGATCAAAGGATCTTCTTGAGATCCTTTTTTTCTGCGCGTAATCTGCTGCTTGCAAACA
AAAAAACCACCGCTACCAGCGGTGGTTTGTTTGCCGGATCAAGAGCTACCAACTCTTTTTCCGAAGGTAA
CTGGCTTCAGCAGAGCGCAGATACCAAATACTGTTCTTCTAGTGTAGCCGTAGTTAGGCCACCACTTCAA
GAACTCTGTAGCACCGCCTACATACCTCGCTCTGCTAATCCTGTTACCAGTGGCTGCTGCCAGTGGCGAT
AAGTCGTGTCTTACCGGGTTGGACTCAAGACGATAGTTACCGGATAAGGCGCAGCGGTCGGGCTGAACGG
GGGGTTCGTGCACACAGCCCAGCTTGGAGCGAACGACCTACACCGAACTGAGATACCTACAGCGTGAGCT
ATGAGAAAGCGCCACGCTTCCCGAAGGGAGAAAGGCGGACAGGTATCCGGTAAGCGGCAGGGTCGGAACA
GGAGAGCGCACGAGGGAGCTTCCAGGGGGAAACGCCTGGTATCTTTATAGTCCTGTCGGGTTTCGCCACC
TCTGACTTGAGCGTCGATTTTTGTGATGCTCGTCAGGGGGGCGGAGCCTATGGAAAAACGCCAGCAACGC
GGCCTTTTTACGGTTCCTGGCCTTTTGCTGGCCTTTTGCTCACATGTTCTTTCCTGCGTTATCCCCTGAT
TCTGTGGATAACCGTATTACCGCCTTTGAGTGAGCTGATACCGCTCGCCGCAGCCGAACGACCGAGCGCA
GCGAGTCAGTGAGCGAGGAAGCGGAAGAGCGCCCAATACGCAAACCGCCTCTCCCCGCGCGTTGGCCGAT
TCATTAATGCAGCTGGCACGACAGGTTTCCCGACTGGAAAGCGGGCAGTGAGCGCAACGCAATTAATGTG
AGTTAGCTCACTCATTAGGCACCCCAGGCTTTACACTTTATGCTTCCGGCTCGTATGTTGTGTGGAATTG
TGAGCGGATAACAATTTCACACAGGAAACAGCTATGACCATGATTACGCCAAGCGCGCAATTAACCCTCA
CTAAAGGGAACAAAAGCTGGAGCTGCAAGCTTAATGTAGTCTTATGCAATACTCTTGTAGTCTTGCAACA
TGGTAACGATGAGTTAGCAACATGCCTTACAAGGAGAGAAAAAGCACCGTGCATGCCGATTGGTGGAAGT
AAGGTGGTACGATCGTGCCTTATTAGGAAGGCAACAGACGGGTCTGACATGGATTGGACGAACCACTGAA
TTGCCGCATTGCAGAGATATTGTATTTAAGTGCCTAGCTCGATACATAAACGGGTCTCTCTGGTTAGACC
AGATCTGAGCCTGGGAGCTCTCTGGCTAACTAGGGAACCCACTGCTTAAGCCTCAATAAAGCTTGCCTTG
AGTGCTTCAAGTAGTGTGTGCCCGTCTGTTGTGTGACTCTGGTAACTAGAGATCCCTCAGACCCTTTTAG
TCAGTGTGGAAAATCTCTAGCAGTGGCGCCCGAACAGGGACTTGAAAGCGAAAGGGAAACCAGAGGAGCT
CTCTCGACGCAGGACTCGGCTTGCTGAAGCGCGCACGGCAAGAGGCGAGGGGCGGCGACTGGTGAGTACG
CCAAAAATTTTGACTAGCGGAGGCTAGAAGGAGAGAGATGGGTGCGAGAGCGTCAGTATTAAGCGGGGGA
GAATTAGATCGCGATGGGAAAAAATTCGGTTAAGGCCAGGGGGAAAGAAAAAATATAAATTAAAACATAT
AGTATGGGCAAGCAGGGAGCTAGAACGATTCGCAGTTAATCCTGGCCTGTTAGAAACATCAGAAGGCTGT
AGACAAATACTGGGACAGCTACAACCATCCCTTCAGACAGGATCAGAAGAACTTAGATCATTATATAATA
CAGTAGCAACCCTCTATTGTGTGCATCAAAGGATAGAGATAAAAGACACCAAGGAAGCTTTAGACAAGAT
AGAGGAAGAGCAAAACAAAAGTAAGACCACCGCACAGCAAGCGGCCGCTGATCTTCAGACCTGGAGGAGG
AGATATGAGGGACAATTGGAGAAGTGAATTATATAAATATAAAGTAGTAAAAATTGAACCATTAGGAGTA
GCACCCACCAAGGCAAAGAGAAGAGTGGTGCAGAGAGAAAAAAGAGCAGTGGGAATAGGAGCTTTGTTCC
TTGGGTTCTTGGGAGCAGCAGGAAGCACTATGGGCGCAGCGTCAATGACGCTGACGGTACAGGCCAGACA
ATTATTGTCTGGTATAGTGCAGCAGCAGAACAATTTGCTGAGGGCTATTGAGGCGCAACAGCATCTGTTG
CAACTCACAGTCTGGGGCATCAAGCAGCTCCAGGCAAGAATCCTGGCTGTGGAAAGATACCTAAAGGATC
AACAGCTCCTGGGGATTTGGGGTTGCTCTGGAAAACTCATTTGCACCACTGCTGTGCCTTGGAATGCTAG
TTGGAGTAATAAATCTCTGGAACAGATTTGGAATCACACGACCTGGATGGAGTGGGACAGAGAAATTAAC
AATTACACAAGCTTAATACACTCCTTAATTGAAGAATCGCAAAACCAGCAAGAAAAGAATGAACAAGAAT
TATTGGAATTAGATAAATGGGCAAGTTTGTGGAATTGGTTTAACATAACAAATTGGCTGTGGTATATAAA
ATTATTCATAATGATAGTAGGAGGCTTGGTAGGTTTAAGAATAGTTTTTGCTGTACTTTCTATAGTGAAT
AGAGTTAGGCAGGGATATTCACCATTATCGTTTCAGACCCACCTCCCAACCCCGAGGGGACCCGACAGGC
CCGAAGGAATAGAAGAAGAAGGTGGAGAGAGAGACAGAGACAGATCCATTCGATTAGTGAACGGATCTCG
ACGGTATCGGTTAACTTTTAAAAGAAAAGGGGGGATTGGGGGGTACAGTGCAGGGGAAAGAATAGTAGAC
ATAATAGCAACAGACATACAAACTAAAGAATTACAAAAACAAATTACAAAAATTCAAAATTTTATCGATC
ACGAGACTAGCCTCGAGCTGGCTGCAGTAACGCCATTTTGCAAGGCATGGAAAAATACCAAACCAAGAAT
AGAGAAGTTCAGATCAAGGGCGGGTACATGAAAATAGCTAACGTTGGGCCAAACAGGATATCTGCGGTGA
GCAGTTTCGGCCCCGGCCCGGGGCCAAGAACAGATGGTCACCGCAGTTTCGGCCCCGGCCCGAGGCCAAG
AACAGATGGTCCCCAGATATGGCCCAACCCTCAGCAGTTTCTTAAGACCCATCAGATGTTTCCAGGCTCC
CCCAAGGACCTGAAATGACCCTGCGCCTTATTTGAATTAACCAATCAGCCTGCTTCTCGCTTCTGTTCGC
GCGCTTCTGCTTCCCGAGCTCTATAAAAGAGCTCACAACCCCTCACTCGGCGCGCCAGTCCTCCGACAGA
CTGAGTCGGCCGGTCGAATCAAGCTTATCGATACCGTCGACGGATCCGCTAGCCCGCGGTTCGAAATGCT
GGAGAATTATGGGAATGTGGCCTCCCTGGGATTTCCACTTCTCAAACCTGCTGTGATCTCACAACTGGAG
GGAGGAAGTGAGCTGGGGGGCTCATCTCCACTGGCTGCAGGAACAGGCCTCCAGGGCCTCCAGACTGATA
TTCAGACTGACAATGATTTGACAAAGGAAATGTATGAAGGAAAAGAGAATGTATCATTTGAACTTCAAAG
AGACTTTTCCCAGGAAACAGACTTTTCAGAAGCCTCTCTTCTAGAGAAACAACAGGAAGTCCACTCAGCA
GGAAATATAAAGAAGGAGAAGAGCAACACCATTGATGGAACAGTGAAAGATGAGACAAGCCCCGTGGAGG
AGTGTTTTTTTAGTCAAAGTTCAAACTCATATCAGTGTCATACCATCACTGGAGAGCAGCCCTCTGGGTG
TACAGGATTGGGGAAATCCATCAGCTTTGATACAAAACTCGTGAAGCATGAAATAATTAATTCTGAGGAA
AGACCTTTCAAATGTGAAGAATTAGTAGAGCCCTTTAGGTGTGACTCTCAACTTATTCAACATCAAGAGA
ACAACACTGAGGAAAAGCCTTATCAGTGTTCGGAGTGTGGCAAAGCTTTCAGCATTAATGAGAAATTAAT
TTGGCATCAGAGACTTCACAGTGGGGAGAAACCCTTCAAATGTGTGGAGTGTGGGAAAAGCTTCAGCTAC
AGTTCCCATTATATCACACATCAGACAATCCACAGTGGGGAGAAGCCCTATCAGTGTAAGATGTGTGGGA
AGGCCTTCAGTGTTAATGGAAGCCTAAGTAGGCATCAGAGAATCCATACGGGAGAGAAGCCCTATCAGTG
CAAGGAATGTGGAAATGGCTTCAGCTGTAGTTCTGCATATATTACACATCAGAGAGTCCACACTGGAGAG
AAACCTTACGAGTGTAATGACTGTGGGAAAGCGTTCAATGTTAATGCAAAATTAATTCAACATCAGAGAA
TCCATACTGGAGAGAAACCTTATGAATGTAATGAATGTGGAAAAGGCTTCAGGTGCAGCTCCCAGCTTAG
GCAGCATCAGAGCATCCACACAGGAGAAAAGCCCTATCAGTGTAAAGAGTGTGGAAAAGGCTTCAATAAT
AATACAAAACTCATTCAGCATCAGAGAATCCACACAGGTGAGAAACCCTATGAATGCACTGAATGTGGAA
AAGCCTTCAGTGTCAAAGGGAAGTTAATCCAACACCAGAGAATTCACACAGGCGAGAAACCCTATGAGTG
TAATGAATGCGGGAAAGCCTTCAGATGTAACTCCCAATTTCGGCAGCATCTGAGAATTCACACTGGGGAG
AAGCCCTATGAGTGTAATGAGTGTGGAAAGGCCTTCAGCGTTAATGGGAAACTAATGCGGCATCAGAGAA
TTCACACTGGGGAGAAACCTTTTGAATGTAATGAGTGTGGGAGATGCTTTACTTCTAAAAGAAACCTACT
TGATCATCACCGAATCCATACTGGAGAAAAGCCCTATCAATGTAAGGAATGTGGGAAAGCCTTCAGTATC
AATGCCAAACTAACTAGGCATCAGAGGATACATACTGGGGAGAAACCTTTCAAATGTATGGAATGTGAGA
AAGCATTCAGCTGTAGTTCTAACTATATTGTGCACCAGAGAATCCATACAGGAGAGAAACCCTTTCAGTG
TAAGGAGTGTGGAAAAGCCTTCCATGTTAATGCCCATTTAATTCGGCATCAGAGAAGCCACACTGGGGAG
AAACCCTTCAGATGTGTGGAATGTGGCAAAGGCTTCAGCTTTAGTTCTGACTACATTATACATCAGACAG
TCCACACTTGGAAGAAACCCTATATGTGTAGTGTGTGTGGGAAAGCATTCAGGTTTAGCTTCCAGCTCAG
TCAGCATCAGAGTGTCCATAGTGAAGGAAAATCCTAAACCGGTCGGATCCCCCGGGCTGCAGGAATTCGA
GCATCTTACCGCCATTTATTCCCATATTTGTTCTGTTTTTCTTGATTTGGGTATACATTTAAATGTTAAT
AAAACAAAATGGTGGGGCAATCATTTACATTTTTAGGGATATGTAATTACTAGTTCAGGTGTATTGCCAC
AAGACAAACATGTTAAGAAACTTTCCCGTTATTTACGCTCTGTTCCTGTTAATCAACCTCTGGATTACAA
AATTTGTGAAAGATTGACTGATATTCTTAACTATGTTGCTCCTTTTACGCTGTGTGGATATGCTGCTTTA
ATGCCTCTGTATCATGCTATTGCTTCCCGTACGGCTTTCGTTTTCTCCTCCTTGTATAAATCCTGGTTGC
TGTCTCTTTATGAGGAGTTGTGGCCCGTTGTCCGTCAACGTGGCGTGGTGTGCTCTGTGTTTGCTGACGC
AACCCCCACTGGCTGGGGCATTGCCACCACCTGTCAACTCCTTTCTGGGACTTTCGCTTTCCCCCTCCCG
ATCGCCACGGCAGAACTCATCGCCGCCTGCCTTGCCCGCTGCTGGACAGGGGCTAGGTTGCTGGGCACTG
ATAATTCCGTGGTGTTGTCGGGGAAGCTGACGTCCTTTGCAATTCGATATCAAGCTGTACCTTCTAGATG
TACATAATTAACAGCGCTTCTAGACCAATGACTTACAAGGCAGCTGTAGATCTTAGCCACTTTTTAAAAG
AAAAGGGGGGACTGGAAGGGCTAATTCACTCCCAACGAAGACAAGATCTGCTTTTTGCTTGTACTGGGTC
TCTCTGGTTAGACCAGATCTGAGCCTGGGAGCTCTCTGGCTAACTAGGGAACCCACTGCTTAAGCCTCAA
TAAAGCTTGCCTTGAGTGCTTCAAGTAGTGTGTGCCCGTCTGTTGTGTGACTCTGGTAACTAGAGATCCC
TCAGACCCTTTTAGTCAGTGTGGAAAATCTCTAGCAGTAGTAGTTCATGTCATCTTATTATTCAGTATTT
ATAACTTGCAAAGAAATGAATATCAGAGAGTGAGAGGAACTTGTTTATTGCAGCTTATAATGGTTACAAA
TAAAGCAATAGCATCACAAATTTCACAAATAAAGCATTTTTTTCACTGCATTCTAGTTGTGGTTTGTCCA
AACTCATCAATGTATCTTATCATGTCTGGCTCTAGCTATCCCGCCCCTAACTCCGCCCATCCCGCCCCTA
ACTCCGCCCAGTTCCGCCCATTCTCCGCCCCATGGCTGACTAATTTTTTTT
