>Addgene plasmid #219275 | SFFV-ZNF23-Brd 349 | depositor partial sequence | sequence record 428305 | TF ORF
ATGCTGGAGAATTATGGGAATGTGGCCTCCCTGGGATTTCCACTTCTCAAACCTGCTGTGATCTCACAAC
TGGAGGGAGGAAGTGAGCTGGGGGGCTCATCTCCACTGGCTGCAGGAACAGGCCTCCAGGGCCTCCAGAC
TGATATTCAGACTGACAATGATTTGACAAAGGAAATGTATGAAGGAAAAGAGAATGTATCATTTGAACTT
CAAAGAGACTTTTCCCAGGAAACAGACTTTTCAGAAGCCTCTCTTCTAGAGAAACAACAGGAAGTCCACT
CAGCAGGAAATATAAAGAAGGAGAAGAGCAACACCATTGATGGAACAGTGAAAGATGAGACAAGCCCCGT
GGAGGAGTGTTTTTTTAGTCAAAGTTCAAACTCATATCAGTGTCATACCATCACTGGAGAGCAGCCCTCT
GGGTGTACAGGATTGGGGAAATCCATCAGCTTTGATACAAAACTCGTGAAGCATGAAATAATTAATTCTG
AGGAAAGACCTTTCAAATGTGAAGAATTAGTAGAGCCCTTTAGGTGTGACTCTCAACTTATTCAACATCA
AGAGAACAACACTGAGGAAAAGCCTTATCAGTGTTCGGAGTGTGGCAAAGCTTTCAGCATTAATGAGAAA
TTAATTTGGCATCAGAGACTTCACAGTGGGGAGAAACCCTTCAAATGTGTGGAGTGTGGGAAAAGCTTCA
GCTACAGTTCCCATTATATCACACATCAGACAATCCACAGTGGGGAGAAGCCCTATCAGTGTAAGATGTG
TGGGAAGGCCTTCAGTGTTAATGGAAGCCTAAGTAGGCATCAGAGAATCCATACGGGAGAGAAGCCCTAT
CAGTGCAAGGAATGTGGAAATGGCTTCAGCTGTAGTTCTGCATATATTACACATCAGAGAGTCCACACTG
GAGAGAAACCTTACGAGTGTAATGACTGTGGGAAAGCGTTCAATGTTAATGCAAAATTAATTCAACATCA
GAGAATCCATACTGGAGAGAAACCTTATGAATGTAATGAATGTGGAAAAGGCTTCAGGTGCAGCTCCCAG
CTTAGGCAGCATCAGAGCATCCACACAGGAGAAAAGCCCTATCAGTGTAAAGAGTGTGGAAAAGGCTTCA
ATAATAATACAAAACTCATTCAGCATCAGAGAATCCACACAGGTGAGAAACCCTATGAATGCACTGAATG
TGGAAAAGCCTTCAGTGTCAAAGGGAAGTTAATCCAACACCAGAGAATTCACACAGGCGAGAAACCCTAT
GAGTGTAATGAATGCGGGAAAGCCTTCAGATGTAACTCCCAATTTCGGCAGCATCTGAGAATTCACACTG
GGGAGAAGCCCTATGAGTGTAATGAGTGTGGAAAGGCCTTCAGCGTTAATGGGAAACTAATGCGGCATCA
GAGAATTCACACTGGGGAGAAACCTTTTGAATGTAATGAGTGTGGGAGATGCTTTACTTCTAAAAGAAAC
CTACTTGATCATCACCGAATCCATACTGGAGAAAAGCCCTATCAATGTAAGGAATGTGGGAAAGCCTTCA
GTATCAATGCCAAACTAACTAGGCATCAGAGGATACATACTGGGGAGAAACCTTTCAAATGTATGGAATG
TGAGAAAGCATTCAGCTGTAGTTCTAACTATATTGTGCACCAGAGAATCCATACAGGAGAGAAACCCTTT
CAGTGTAAGGAGTGTGGAAAAGCCTTCCATGTTAATGCCCATTTAATTCGGCATCAGAGAAGCCACACTG
GGGAGAAACCCTTCAGATGTGTGGAATGTGGCAAAGGCTTCAGCTTTAGTTCTGACTACATTATACATCA
GACAGTCCACACTTGGAAGAAACCCTATATGTGTAGTGTGTGTGGGAAAGCATTCAGGTTTAGCTTCCAG
CTCAGTCAGCATCAGAGTGTCCATAGTGAAGGAAAATCCTAA
