>Addgene plasmid #219275 | SFFV-ZNF23-Brd 349 | depositor partial sequence | sequence record 428306 | Barcode sequence
TGTACATAATTAACAGCGCT
